>Addgene plasmid #201812 | pET28a-SnoopTag2-TGFα | addgene full sequence | sequence record 419234 | Addgene NGS Result
ATCCGGATATAGTTCCTCCTTTCAGCAAAAAACCCCTCAAGACCCGTTTAGAGGCCCCAAGGGGTTATGC
TAGTTATTGCTCAGCGGTGGCAGCAGCCAACTCAGCTTCCTTTCGGGCTTTGTTAGCAGCCGGATCTTAT
TAAGCCTCTGGCTCGCCGCTGCTGTGGTGATGGTGATGATGGCTGCTGCCGCTGCTGCCAGCCAACAGAT
CCGCGTGCTCGCATCTTGCCCCGACGTAGCCGCTATGGCACACGCAAGCAGGTTTATCCTCCTGTACCAA
GAACCGACAGGTCCCATGAAAACAGAATTGTGTGTGGCTGTCGGGGCAATCGTTAAAATGGGAGACGACG
CTGCTGCCTTTTTCCACTTTATAAAATTCAATATAGCCCAGTTTCATGGTATATCTCCTTCTTAAAGTTA
AACAAAATTATTTCTAGAGGGGAATTGTTATCCGCTCACAATTCCCCTATAGTGAGTCGTATTAATTTCG
CGGGATCGAGATCTCGATCCTCTACGCCGGACGCATCGTGGCCGGCATCACCGGCGCCACAGGTGCGGTT
GCTGGCGCCTATATCGCCGACATCACCGATGGGGAAGATCGGGCTCGCCACTTCGGGCTCATGAGCGCTT
GTTTCGGCGTGGGTATGGTGGCAGGCCCCGTGGCCGGGGGACTGTTGGGCGCCATCTCCTTGCATGCACC
ATTCCTTGCGGCGGCGGTGCTCAACGGCCTCAACCTACTACTGGGCTGCTTCCTAATGCAGGAGTCGCAT
AAGGGAGAGCGTCGAGATCCCGGACACCATCGAATGGCGCAAAACCTTTCGCGGTATGGCATGATAGCGC
CCGGAAGAGAGTCAATTCAGGGTGGTGAATGTGAAACCAGTAACGTTATACGATGTCGCAGAGTATGCCG
GTGTCTCTTATCAGACCGTTTCCCGCGTGGTGAACCAGGCCAGCCACGTTTCTGCGAAAACGCGGGAAAA
AGTGGAAGCGGCGATGGCGGAGCTGAATTACATTCCCAACCGCGTGGCACAACAACTGGCGGGCAAACAG
TCGTTGCTGATTGGCGTTGCCACCTCCAGTCTGGCCCTGCACGCGCCGTCGCAAATTGTCGCGGCGATTA
AATCTCGCGCCGATCAACTGGGTGCCAGCGTGGTGGTGTCGATGGTAGAACGAAGCGGCGTCGAAGCCTG
TAAAGCGGCGGTGCACAATCTTCTCGCGCAACGCGTCAGTGGGCTGATCATTAACTATCCGCTGGATGAC
CAGGATGCCATTGCTGTGGAAGCTGCCTGCACTAATGTTCCGGCGTTATTTCTTGATGTCTCTGACCAGA
CACCCATCAACAGTATTATTTTCTCCCATGAAGACGGTACGCGACTGGGCGTGGAGCATCTGGTCGCATT
GGGTCACCAGCAAATCGCGCTGTTAGCGGGCCCATTAAGTTCTGTCTCGGCGCGTCTGCGTCTGGCTGGC
TGGCATAAATATCTCACTCGCAATCAAATTCAGCCGATAGCGGAACGGGAAGGCGACTGGAGTGCCATGT
CCGGTTTTCAACAAACCATGCAAATGCTGAATGAGGGCATCGTTCCCACTGCGATGCTGGTTGCCAACGA
TCAGATGGCGCTGGGCGCAATGCGCGCCATTACCGAGTCCGGGCTGCGCGTTGGTGCGGATATCTCGGTA
GTGGGATACGACGATACCGAAGACAGCTCATGTTATATCCCGCCGTTAACCACCATCAAACAGGATTTTC
GCCTGCTGGGGCAAACCAGCGTGGACCGCTTGCTGCAACTCTCTCAGGGCCAGGCGGTGAAGGGCAATCA
GCTGTTGCCCGTCTCACTGGTGAAAAGAAAAACCACCCTGGCGCCCAATACGCAAACCGCCTCTCCCCGC
GCGTTGGCCGATTCATTAATGCAGCTGGCACGACAGGTTTCCCGACTGGAAAGCGGGCAGTGAGCGCAAC
GCAATTAATGTAAGTTAGCTCACTCATTAGGCACCGGGATCTCGACCGATGCCCTTGAGAGCCTTCAACC
CAGTCAGCTCCTTCCGGTGGGCGCGGGGCATGACTATCGTCGCCGCACTTATGACTGTCTTCTTTATCAT
GCAACTCGTAGGACAGGTGCCGGCAGCGCTCTGGGTCATTTTCGGCGAGGACCGCTTTCGCTGGAGCGCG
ACGATGATCGGCCTGTCGCTTGCGGTATTCGGAATCTTGCACGCCCTCGCTCAAGCCTTCGTCACTGGTC
CCGCCACCAAACGTTTCGGCGAGAAGCAGGCCATTATCGCCGGCATGGCGGCCCCACGGGTGCGCATGAT
CGTGCTCCTGTCGTTGAGGACCCGGCTAGGCTGGCGGGGTTGCCTTACTGGTTAGCAGAATGAATCACCG
ATACGCGAGCGAACGTGAAGCGACTGCTGCTGCAAAACGTCTGCGACCTGAGCAACAACATGAATGGTCT
TCGGTTTCCGTGTTTCGTAAAGTCTGGAAACGCGGAAGTCAGCGCCCTGCACCATTATGTTCCGGATCTG
CATCGCAGGATGCTGCTGGCTACCCTGTGGAACACCTACATCTGTATTAACGAAGCGCTGGCATTGACCC
TGAGTGATTTTTCTCTGGTCCCGCCGCATCCATACCGCCAGTTGTTTACCCTCACAACGTTCCAGTAACC
GGGCATGTTCATCATCAGTAACCCGTATCGTGAGCATCCTCTCTCGTTTCATCGGTATCATTACCCCCAT
GAACAGAAATCCCCCTTACACGGAGGCATCAGTGACCAAACAGGAAAAAACCGCCCTTAACATGGCCCGC
TTTATCAGAAGCCAGACATTAACGCTTCTGGAGAAACTCAACGAGCTGGACGCGGATGAACAGGCAGACA
TCTGTGAATCGCTTCACGACCACGCTGATGAGCTTTACCGCAGCTGCCTCGCGCGTTTCGGTGATGACGG
TGAAAACCTCTGACACATGCAGCTCCCGGAGACGGTCACAGCTTGTCTGTAAGCGGATGCCGGGAGCAGA
CAAGCCCGTCAGGGCGCGTCAGCGGGTGTTGGCGGGTGTCGGGGCGCAGCCATGACCCAGTCACGTAGCG
ATAGCGGAGTGTATACTGGCTTAACTATGCGGCATCAGAGCAGATTGTACTGAGAGTGCACCATTGCGGT
GTGAAATACCGCACAGATGCGTAAGGAGAAAATACCGCATCAGGCGCTCTTCCGCTTCCTCGCTCACTGA
CTCGCTGCGCTCGGTCGTTCGGCTGCGGCGAGCGGTATCAGCTCACTCAAAGGCGGTAATACGGTTATCC
ACAGAATCAGGGGATAACGCAGGAAAGAACATGTGAGCAAAAGGCCAGCAAAAGGCCAGGAACCGTAAAA
AGGCCGCGTTGCTGGCGTTTTTCCATAGGCTCCGCCCCCCTGACGAGCATCACAAAAATCGACGCTCAAG
TCAGAGGTGGCGAAACCCGACAGGACTATAAAGATACCAGGCGTTTCCCCCTGGAAGCTCCCTCGTGCGC
TCTCCTGTTCCGACCCTGCCGCTTACCGGATACCTGTCCGCCTTTCTCCCTTCGGGAAGCGTGGCGCTTT
CTCATAGCTCACGCTGTAGGTATCTCAGTTCGGTGTAGGTCGTTCGCTCCAAGCTGGGCTGTGTGCACGA
ACCCCCCGTTCAGCCCGACCGCTGCGCCTTATCCGGTAACTATCGTCTTGAGTCCAACCCGGTAAGACAC
GACTTATCGCCACTGGCAGCAGCCACTGGTAACAGGATTAGCAGAGCGAGGTATGTAGGCGGTGCTACAG
AGTTCTTGAAGTGGTGGCCTAACTACGGCTACACTAGAAGGACAGTATTTGGTATCTGCGCTCTGCTGAA
GCCAGTTACCTTCGGAAAAAGAGTTGGTAGCTCTTGATCCGGCAAACAAACCACCGCTGGTAGCGGTGGT
TTTTTTGTTTGCAAGCAGCAGATTACGCGCAGAAAAAAAGGATCTCAAGAAGATCCTTTGATCTTTTCTA
CGGGGTCTGACGCTCAGTGGAACGAAAACTCACGTTAAGGGATTTTGGTCATGAACAATAAAACTGTCTG
CTTACATAAACAGTAATACAAGGGGTGTTATGAGCCATATTCAACGGGAAACGTCTTGCTCTAGGCCGCG
ATTAAATTCCAACATGGATGCTGATTTATATGGGTATAAATGGGCTCGCGATAATGTCGGGCAATCAGGT
GCGACAATCTATCGATTGTATGGGAAGCCCGATGCGCCAGAGTTGTTTCTGAAACATGGCAAAGGTAGCG
TTGCCAATGATGTTACAGATGAGATGGTCAGACTAAACTGGCTGACGGAATTTATGCCTCTTCCGACCAT
CAAGCATTTTATCCGTACTCCTGATGATGCATGGTTACTCACCACTGCGATCCCCGGGAAAACAGCATTC
CAGGTATTAGAAGAATATCCTGATTCAGGTGAAAATATTGTTGATGCGCTGGCAGTGTTCCTGCGCCGGT
TGCATTCGATTCCTGTTTGTAATTGTCCTTTTAACAGCGATCGCGTATTTCGTCTCGCTCAGGCGCAATC
ACGAATGAATAACGGTTTGGTTGATGCGAGTGATTTTGATGACGAGCGTAATGGCTGGCCTGTTGAACAA
GTCTGGAAAGAAATGCATAAACTTTTGCCATTCTCACCGGATTCAGTCGTCACTCATGGTGATTTCTCAC
TTGATAACCTTATTTTTGACGAGGGGAAATTAATAGGTTGTATTGATGTTGGACGAGTCGGAATCGCAGA
CCGATACCAGGATCTTGCCATCCTATGGAACTGCCTCGGTGAGTTTTCTCCTTCATTACAGAAACGGCTT
TTTCAAAAATATGGTATTGATAATCCTGATATGAATAAATTGCAGTTTCATTTGATGCTCGATGAGTTTT
TCTAAGAATTAATTCATGAGCGGATACATATTTGAATGTATTTAGAAAAATAAACAAATAGGGGTTCCGC
GCACATTTCCCCGAAAAGTGCCACCTAAATTGTAAGCGTTAATATTTTGTTAAAATTCGCGTTAAATTTT
TGTTAAATCAGCTCATTTTTTAACCAATAGGCCGAAATCGGCAAAATCCCTTATAAATCAAAAGAATAGA
CCGAGATAGGGT
[37 nt withheld, positions 5123-5159]
AAAGAACGTGGACTCCAACGTCAAAGG
[49 nt withheld, positions 5187-5235]
T
[91 nt withheld, positions 5237-5327]
G
[124 nt withheld, positions 5329-5452]
CCCATTCGCCA
Features (pLannotate 1.2.2; 18 found; start..end, strand, type, name):
     26..73      -  terminator     T7 terminator: transcription terminator for bacteriophage T7 RNA polymerase
     81..130     -  CDS            SET1 (fragment): solubility-enhancement tag derived from T7 phage gene 10B
    200..349     -  CDS            TGFA: TGFA_RABIT - Experimental evidence at transcript level: Swiss-Prot protein existence level 2. TGF alpha is a mitogenic polypeptide that is able to bind to the EGF receptor/EGFR and to act synergistically with TGF beta to promote anchorage-independent cell proliferation in soft agar (By similarity). Inhibitor of acid secretion. Inhibitor of aminopyrine uptake in parietal cells (in vitro). From Oryctolagus cuniculus (Rabbit).
    404..426     -  RBS            RBS: efficient ribosome binding site from bacteriophage T7 gene 10 (Olins and Rangwala, 1989)
    441..465     -  protein_bind   lac operator: The lac repressor binds to the lac operator to inhibit transcription in E. coli. This inhibition can be relieved by adding lactose or isopropyl-β-D-thiogalactopyranoside (IPTG). lac repressor encoded by lacI
    466..484     -  promoter       T7 promoter: promoter for bacteriophage T7 RNA polymerase
    506..785     +  CDS            TcR (fragment): tetracycline efflux protein; tet; confers resistance to tetracycline
    793..870     +  promoter       lacI promoter: lacI
    871..1953    +  CDS            lacI: lac repressor; lacI; The lac repressor binds to the lac operator to inhibit transcription in E. coli. This inhibition can be relieved by adding lactose or isopropyl-β-D-thiogalactopyranoside (IPTG).
   1966..1987    +  protein_bind   CAP binding site: CAP binding activates transcription in the presence of cAMP. E. coli catabolite activator protein
   2002..2293    +  CDS            TcR (fragment): tetracycline efflux protein; tet; confers resistance to tetracycline
   2365..2745    -  CDS            YPB1_ECOLX: Protein predicted: Swiss-Prot protein existence level 4. From Escherichia coli.
   2762..2953    +  CDS            rop: Rop protein, which maintains plasmids at low copy number; rop
   3055..3194    +  misc_feature   bom: basis of mobility region from pBR322
   3380..3968    -  rep_origin     ori: high-copy-number ColE1/pMB1/pBR322/pUC origin of replication
   4090..4905    +  CDS            KanR: aminoglycoside phosphotransferase; aph(3')-Ia; confers resistance to kanamycin in bacteria or G418 (Geneticin®) in eukaryotes
   4914..4971    -  promoter       AmpR promoter (fragment): bla
   5024..5452    -  rep_origin     f1 ori (sequence partly withheld): f1 bacteriophage origin of replication; arrow indicates direction of (+) strand synthesis
