[The description below was written by a language model from this plasmid's Addgene catalogue record and pLannotate feature annotations shown in this document.]
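Description:
pET28a-SnoopTag2-TGFα is a bacterial expression plasmid built on the Novagen pET28a backbone for producing human transforming growth factor alpha in E. coli as a fusion carrying a peptide tag for covalent bond formation. It replicates from a ColE1/pBR322-type origin accompanied by the rop gene and bom site, is selected with kanamycin through an aminoglycoside phosphotransferase (KanR) gene, and retains an f1 origin for single-stranded DNA production. The catalogue lists it as high copy, although rop normally moderates copy number in pET vectors. The annotated tetracycline-resistance fragments, a predicted E. coli ORF and a partial AmpR promoter appear to be backbone remnants rather than functional parts.

The expression cassette is the standard pET arrangement: a T7 promoter followed by a lac operator and the T7 gene 10 ribosome binding site, with a T7 terminator downstream and a plasmid-borne lacI gene supplying repressor. Transcription therefore depends on a host providing T7 RNA polymerase and is inducible with IPTG. The synthetic insert (about 261 bp, assembled by Gibson cloning) encodes TGFα, an EGF receptor ligand, with SnoopTag2 at the N terminus and His6 plus a C-tag at the C terminus for affinity purification. The annotation software matched the coding region to a rabbit TGFA entry, presumably on sequence similarity, and did not annotate the tags. It also flagged a short fragment near the terminator as a T7 gene 10-derived solubility tag.

The sequenced record is 5,463 nt, somewhat shorter than the catalogue total of 5,630 bp. According to the associated publication title, the construct belongs to work on enhanced peptide–peptide ligation for modular protein assembly, where the tagged growth factor serves as a ligatable building block.
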