Addgene plasmid #201812: pET28a-SnoopTag2-TGFα
Purpose: Bacterial expression of human transforming growth factor alpha with a peptide tag for covalent bond formation
Depositing lab: Mark Howarth. Depositing organization: University of Oxford. Publication: Design and Evolution of Enhanced Peptide-Peptide Ligation for Modular Transglutaminase Assembly. Keeble AH, Wood DP, Howarth M. Bioconjug Chem. 2023 Jun 8. doi: 10.1021/acs.bioconjchem.3c00122. PubMed 37289810.
Backbone
  Vector backbone: pET28a
  Backbone manufacturer: Novagen
  Backbone size w/o insert (bp): 5369
  Total vector size (bp): 5630
  Vector type: Bacterial Expression
Growth in bacteria
  Bacterial resistance: Kanamycin, 50 μg/mL
  Growth temperature: 37°C
  Growth strain: DH5alpha
  Copy number: High Copy
Gene/Insert
  Gene/Insert name: Transforming growth factor alpha
  Species: Synthetic
  Insert size (bp): 261
  Promoter: T7
  Tag / fusion protein: SnoopTag2 (N terminal on insert); His6 (C terminal on insert); Ctag (C terminal on insert)
  Cloning method: Gibson Cloning
  Sequencing primers: 5′ T7F; 3′ T7R
Terms and licenses: Academic/Nonprofit Terms; Industry Terms: Not Available to Industry
How to cite: pET28a-SnoopTag2-TGFα was a gift from Mark Howarth (Addgene plasmid # 201812)
