>Addgene plasmid #201812 | pET28a-SnoopTag2-TGFα | depositor partial sequence | sequence record 391627 | SnoopTag2-TGFα
ATGAAACTGGGCTATATTGAATTTTATAAAGTGGAAAAAGGCAGCAGCGTCGTCTCCCATTTTAACGATT
GCCCCGACAGCCACACACAATTCTGTTTTCATGGGACCTGTCGGTTCTTGGTACAGGAGGATAAACCTGC
TTGCGTGTGCCATAGCGGCTACGTCGGGGCAAGATGCGAGCACGCGGATCTGTTGGCTGGCAGCAGCGGC
AGCAGCCATCATCACCATCACCACAGCAGCGGCGAGCCAGAGGCTTAATAA
